Addgene plasmid #70929: pFOSGE_COF2E10
Purpose: Gateway entry clone
Depositing lab: Alexander Stark. Depositing organization: Research Institute of Molecular Pathology (IMP). Publication: Transcriptional regulators form diverse groups with context-dependent regulatory functions. Stampfel G, Kazmar T, Frank O, Wienerroither S, Reiter F, Stark A. Nature. 2015 Nov 9. doi: 10.1038/nature15545. PubMed 26550828.
Backbone
  Vector backbone: pDONR221
  Backbone manufacturer: Invitrogen
  Backbone size w/o insert (bp): 4762
  Vector type: Gateway entry vector
Growth in bacteria
  Bacterial resistance: Kanamycin, 50 μg/mL
  Growth temperature: 37°C
  Growth strain: DH5alpha
  Copy number: High Copy
Gene/Insert
  Gene/Insert name: Elp2 (alt names: FBgn0033540; CG11887, FBtr0088212)
  Species: D. melanogaster (fly)
  Insert size (bp): 2382
  Entrez Gene: Elp2 (a.k.a. Dmel_CG11887, CG1187, CG11887, D-elp2, Dmel\CG11887, StIP, Stip, elp-2, elp2)
  Cloning method: Gateway Cloning
  Sequencing primers: 5′ M13-F20; 3′ M13R
Terms and licenses: Academic/Nonprofit Terms; Industry Terms: Not Available to Industry
How to cite: pFOSGE_COF2E10 was a gift from Alexander Stark (Addgene plasmid # 70929 ; http://n2t.net/addgene:70929 ; RRID:Addgene_70929)
