[The description below was written by a language model from this plasmid's Addgene catalogue record.]
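Description:
pFOSGE_COF2E10 is a Gateway entry clone built on the commercial pDONR221 donor backbone and carrying the Drosophila melanogaster gene Elp2 (also known as CG11887 or StIP), recorded as an insert of about 2.4 kb corresponding to a specific annotated transcript. It is a bacterial cloning plasmid rather than an expression vector. It is maintained at high copy number in standard E. coli cloning strains and selected with kanamycin. The insert was introduced by Gateway recombination. In a pDONR221-derived entry clone this normally means that the donor vector's counter-selectable cassette has been replaced by the gene of interest, leaving it flanked by attL recombination sites. No feature table accompanies the record, so the exact site configuration, the presence or absence of a stop codon, and any added tags cannot be confirmed. M13 forward and reverse primer sites flank the insert and are listed for sequence verification.

Entry vectors of this type carry no promoter intended to drive the insert, and the record names none. The clone therefore serves as a shuttle source: an LR recombination reaction can move the Elp2 coding sequence, in a defined orientation and reading frame, into any compatible destination vector that supplies promoters, fusion domains or tags. The stated purpose is simply "Gateway entry clone". The associated publication concerns the context-dependent regulatory functions of transcriptional regulators in the fly, which suggests this plasmid is one member of a systematic collection of factor and cofactor open reading frames assembled for functional testing.
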