>Addgene plasmid #70929 | pFOSGE_COF2E10 | depositor partial sequence | sequence record 126871 | insert
ATGCAAGTGGAGAATCTGCATACTTCAGTGGCCTGCAACCGCTGCACGGAATGCGCGGATTGGGGTCCAA
ATGGTTGGATTGCCTATGGGGCATGTAACGCCATAGCCATTATGGATCCAAAGTTTCAAGGCAACTCAGC
CAAGGTCCTGTTCACGCTGGTGGAGCACACAAAGCGAGTAAACACTGTGAGGTGGTTGGATTGCGACAAA
CTTCTTTCCGGCGGAGATGATGCAATTGCTATTCTCTGGGAACTGGATGAAACGGGAACGACTAAGAGCT
TCACTCTCAAAGGACACACAAGTGGCGTAAATACTGTGGATGGAATTCGCCAACAGGATGGCTCCTGGCT
TTTGGCGACCGCAGCAGCAGATACCACCATCAAGTTGTGGACTTTCCAGGATAATAATTATGTGTGCTTT
CAAACCATATCTTTATCCGACGGATTCTGCTTCTGTCTTCGACTGCAGCTGCTGCCCAAGAGCAACCAGG
TTCTGCTCGCCTTCAGTGGCGATGACGAGACTGTTTCCCTGTGGTCGGAACAGGTAGAAACCGCAGGTGA
AGGAGATTCACTAGGTCGGCAGTTCCAACGCAAACACAAGCTCACTGGCCACGAAGACTGGGTTCGAGGT
CTGGATTTCGTTGTCGATGGCGAGGATTTGCTGCTGGCCAGTGGCTCTCAGGATAACTTTATTCGTCTCT
GGCGGATTGCGCCGCGCAGCAAAGAGCAAATGCAAGAGAATCGGGTTGATCTGCATCAATTGAGCCACAA
CGACGATGAGATAAAGGTGGAGGAGAAGATACTACAACTGGGGAAAGAAGCCTGGTATGCAGTGAGCTTG
GAATCGGTTCTATATGGACATGAGGGATGGATTTATGGGGTCCACTGGCACAAAACACCCGATCAAGAGC
TCCGCCTTCTATCCGCTTCTATTGACAAGACCGTCATAATTTGGGCACCTACGGAAGAAGGCATTTGGTT
GGAAGAAGTTCGCGTGGGTGAAGTGGGTGGAAACTCCGTGGGCTTCTATGGTGGAAAGTTCTCCGGCGAT
GGACACTCGATCATGGCCCACAGCTACCAAGGTGGCTTTCATATTTGGAGCCAAGATCCAGATCGGCCAC
AGCTCTGGACCCCAGGTGTCATCGTTGGTGGTCATTATGGCGAAGTGAGGGATCTGGCTTGGGAACATAG
CGGCGCCTATTTGATGACCGCGTCTGCAGACCAAACAACTCGACTGCACGCTCCGTGGCTACAGGATGGA
GCTAATCCCACGTGGCACGAGCTGGCTCGTCCACAAATTCATGGATATGATATGCAGGCGTTGGCTTTGC
TTTCACGTTATAAATTTGCCAGCGGAGCTGAGGAAAAGATTGTGCGCACTTTTCAAGCGCCAGCCAACTT
CATTGAAAACTTTCGTCACATCAGTGGGATAGAAAATGACGATGCGGGAGACGTTCTGCTGGATTCTCTT
CCCAAAGGAGCTTCCGTGCCTTCTTTGGGATTATCCAACAAGGCTGTCTACAAGGTAGATTCTGAAGTGG
AGTCGACCAGCAAGACCAGTAAAGACGAATACCCTGACAATTACTTTGTGCCTATTGCTCTGGAAACACC
ACCGCAGGAAGAGACTTTAATGCAGAATACACTTTGGCCCGAGCTGCAGAAGCTTTATGGCCATGGCTAC
GAAATCTTTGCACTAGCTGCCACTGCAGATGGTTCCCTCTTGGCCTCCACTTGCAAAGCCAGCAATGCCG
AGCATGCTCAGATTATATTATGGAACCCTTCAAACTGGAAGCAAATACAGAAGCTGAGTGGACACCAGTT
GACAGTGACCCAACTTAGTTTCTCCCCCGATTCGCGATATCTGCTATCAGTGTCCCGGGATCGTCGCTGG
TGTCTCTACGAGAGGCAGGATTCCTCAGTAAGCTATCAACTGGTGGCCAGCACTGACAAATCCAATGGAG
TTCATACACGCATCATTTGGTCGTGTGATTGGTCGCATGATGGTCAGTTCTTTGTGACGAGCTCAAGGGA
TGGAAAAGTAGTGGTTTGGAAAAAGGAAGAAGACTGCAAGGAGTCTTCGCTAAATGGCTGGCAGGCGAAT
GGAGTTTTAGAACTTAAAAATGAGTCAATCACAGCCGTGGCTTTTTCCAATTCTTATCTTAGTGGTACAG
ATGACACATACATTCTTGCTTTGGGCACGGAAACCGGACTGATAAAAATATATCAGTTTGTTCGAGGAGC
ATGGAAGTTACTAAGCGATTTGAATAAGAGCCAAGCTCATCATCTCACCGTTCGACGTCTGCAGTTCCGC
CCGGGAAAACAACTCCAGCTTGCGAGTTGTGGTGAGGATCATCTGGTACGCATCTACGACATTAAGCTCA
CA
