>Addgene plasmid #70929 | pFOSGE_COF2E10 | addgene partial sequence | sequence record 130369 | M13-Rev 5'-CAGGAAACAGCTATGACC-3'
AATAATGATTTTATTTTGACTGATAGTGACCTGTTCGTTGCAACAAATTGATAAGCAATGCTTTCTTATA
ATGCCAACTTTGTACAAGAAAGCTGGGTCTGTGAGCTTAATGTCGTAGATGCGTACCAGATGATCCTCAC
CACAACTCGCAAGCTGGAGTTGTTTTCCCGGGCGGAACTGCAGACGTCGAACGGTGAGATGATGAGCTTG
GCTCTTATTCAAATCGCTTAGTAACTTCCATGCTCCTCGAACAAACTGATATATTTTTATCAGTCCGGTT
TCCGTGCCCAAAGCAAGAATGTATGTGTCATCTGTACCACTAAGATAAGAATTGGAAAAAGCCACGGCTG
TGATTGACTCATTTTTAAGTTCTAAAACTCCATTCGCCTGCCAGCCATTTAGCGAAGACTCCTTGCAGTC
TTCTTCCTTTTTCCAAACCACTACTTTTCCATCCCTTGAGCTCGTCACAAAGAACTGACCATCATGCGAC
CAATCACACGACCAAATGATGCGTGTATGAACTCCATTGGATTTGTCAGTGCTGGCCACCAGTTGATAGC
TTACTGAGGAATCCTGCCTCTCGTAGAGACACCAGCGACGATCCCGGGACACTGATAGCAGATATCGCGA
ATCGGGGGAGAAACTAAGTTGGGTCACTGTCAACTGGTGTCCACTCAGCTTCTGTATTTGCTTCCAGTTT
GAAGGGTTCCATAATATAATCTGAGCATGCTCGGCATTGCTGGCTTTGCAAGTGGAGGCCAAGAGGGAAC
CATCTGCAGTGGCAGCTAGTGCAA
